>Addgene plasmid #187838 | pVoPo-03 | addgene full sequence | sequence record 406656 | Addgene NGS Result
CCGCTTATTTTTTACATGCCAATACAATGTAGGCTGCTCTACACCTAGCTTCTGGGCGAGTTTACGGGTT
GTTAAACCTTCGATTCCGACCTCATTAAGCAGCTCTAATGCGCTGTTAATCACTTTACTTTTATCTAATC
TAGACATCATTAATTCCTCCTTTTTGTTGACATTATATCATTGATAGAGTTATTTGTCAAACTAGTTTTT
TATTTCGATGCCCTGGACTTCATGAAAAACTAAAAAAAATATTGACACTCTATCATTGATAGAGTATAAT
TAAAATGGATCCTATAAGTTTTAATAAAACTTTAAATAGAAAAAGGCTTCTCTCATGAGAAGTCTTTTTT
ATTTAAAATAAATATAAAATAAAATAGAGGCTATAAATAGCCTCTATTTTATGTGAGAAATCCCTAAATA
AAAAACTAGTCATGACCAAAATCCCTTAACGTGAGTTTTCGTTCCACTGAGCGTCAGACCCCGTAGAAAA
GATCAAAGGATCTTCTTGAGATCCTTTTTTTCTGCGCGTAATCTGCTGCTTGCAAACAAAAAAACCACCG
CTACCAGCGGTGGTTTGTTTGCCGGATCAAGAGCTACCAACTCTTTTTCCGAAGGTAACTGGCTTCAGCA
GAGCGCAGATACCAAATACTGTCCTTCTAGTGTAGCCGTAGTTAGGCCACCACTTCAAGAACTCTGTAGC
ACCGCCTACATACCTCGCTCTGCTAATCCTGTTACCAGTGGCTGCTGCCAGTGGCGATAAGTCGTGTCTT
ACCGGGTTGGACTCAAGACGATAGTTACCGGATAAGGCGCAGCGGTCGGGCTGAACGGGGGGTTCGTGCA
CACAGCCCAGCTTGGAGCGAACGACCTACACCGAACTGAGATACCTACAGCGTGAGCTATGAGAAAGCGC
CACGCTTCCCGAAGGGAGAAAGGCGGACAGGTATCCGGTAAGCGGCAGGGTCGGAACAGGAGAGCGCACG
AGGGAGCTTCCAGGGGGAAACGCCTGGTATCTTTATAGTCCTGTCGGGTTTCGCCACCTCTGACTTGAGC
GTCGATTTTTGTGATGCTCGTCAGGGGGGCGGAGCCTATGGAAAAACGCCAGCAACGCGGCCTTTTTACG
GTTCCTGGCCTTTTGCTGGCGAATTCTTATGGATTTTAGGGTAACAAAAAACACCGTATTTCTACGATGT
TTTTGCTTAAATACTTGTTTTTAGTTACAGACAAACCTGAAGTTAACTATTTATCAATTCCTGCAATTCG
TTTACAAAACGGCAAATGTGAAATCCGTCACATACTGCGTGATGAACTTGAATTGCCAAAGGAAGTATAA
TTTTGTTATCTTCTTTATAATATTTCCCCATAGTAAAAATAGGAATCAAATAATCATATCCTTTCTGCAA
ATTCAGATTAAAGCCATCGAAGGTTGACCACGGTATCATAGATACATTAAAAATGTTTTCCGGAGCATTT
GGCTTTCCTTCCATTCTATGATTGTTTCCATACCGTTGCGTATCACTTTCATAATCTGCTAAAAATGATT
TAAAGTCAGACTTACACTCAGTCCAAAGGCTGGAAAATGTTTCAGTATCATTGTGAAATATTGTATAGCT
TGGTATCATCTCATCATATATCCCCAATTCACCATCTTGATTGATTGCCGTCCTAAACTCTGAATGGCGG
TTTACAATCATTGCAATATAATAAAGCATTGCAGGATATAGTTTCATTCCCTTTTCCTTTATTTGTGTGA
TATCCACTTTAACGGTCATGCTGTAGGTACAAGGTACACTTGCAAAGTAGTGGTCAAAATACTCTTTTCT
GTTCCAACTATTTTTATCAATTTTTTCAAATACCATTTAAAATTACCTCCTTAAAATATACTGCTTTAAT
TGTATAATTTTAGCTAATTATTGTCAAGTATTTTTAAAGTTATGTAAATTTTTTACTTATATTTTATCGA
TCGTTCTAGATATTCTTTTTTAAACTTTTCAAATGCTTCAAATTCTACATCTGCAACTTCTACATCTTTT
CCAGTATTTCCAAACTTCACACAATTTTTGTAAACATTTCTTAATTTTTCCAAGTATTCTATGTCTTCCT
TTTCTTCTTTAACATACTCTTGTAACTGTGTCATCAAATTAGTTTTGTCTTCCACATTCCCCCTTTTTCT
TGTAATTGCCTTATTTAATTCTTCAAATCTTATTGTTTTCATTTTATTGTACCTCCAATTTTTTTATATA
TCTATGTTAAAAAACATATTGACAATTGATTAAAACAATGATATTATGGTCGGTTGAGCTCATTGAGCTG
AGTGCAGACTTTCCCCCTTGTAAAAAGGGGAAAAAACGATTGATAATGATACAATGGTCGTATATCGCTA
TGTTCGCATCGTTTAACTTACTTTATCGCATATTTAATTATATGCCAGTGTTAGCCCTGCCCAACACCTA
GAGTTTTAGCTTACTTTCTAAATTATAACCCTAATAAAGTACCCACTCAGAGCACCTCCAAGACTTTTAA
AGGTAGCCTCGCACCTTGCTACAATTCATAATACCACCATTACGGTGCTATACCGTTTCGAGCAGAACGG
CTATACATACGAATTTATCTTATGTATAAAATTTGTTACAAATATAATAGTAAGTTTTTTTTATATAAAA
AAGCAGATCGCTTTTATTTTTTTTGCAACCTGCTTCACAACTCATTTTTTTACTTTAGTAAATAAATCCT
TTACATCTTTTAAAAAATATGGTATATTAAGTCAAAGCAGGCATAACATATATGTTATGTTTTATAGTAA
AAATGGACTATTCAACTATTTAAAAAATGGTAGAATACAAATAATTTTCCTGGCAGTCAATTATTTTTTA
AAAATTTTTACTATTATATTTTTAAATTTTAAATTTTAGATAGAGTTATTTGGCGATAACTCTTTTTGTC
TTACTTCTGAGTTTAGCATATTTTTTTTGTTTTGTAAATCCATTTCTTTATTTTTCTTTACAACATAAAC
TTTTTTTACTTCTCTATAAATCTTCTCACCAGTTGAAACATCAATTTCTAACAGTTCTCTAGCAATAAAA
TTTTTAATATAGAGTAAATCTTTTTCATCTGTAAGTATATCATTCATTTCATCAAAATCCAACTTTTTTT
TGGTTTCTTTTGGTTTTATTAAATTTCGTGAACAGAAATAGGCTTTTTTTTGATTTGCTTTCTTTTCTAA
GTCTTTCACAAAATACTTCGTTATATACACCCCCACAGCTTCATTTTTAACAGTTTCTTTAATCTTATTT
ATTTTTATAAATCCATTCGCCCACAATTCCCCAAGCTTCTTATTATCTATATATGGGACCGAGAACAGCA
CCAAATGATAATGGATTGCTCCCCTCTGCTGGAGTTCCCAAGTTGCAATATATTTAAGCTGTTGATTTTT
CAAGTACCTTTTCAATCTCTTAATAAATAAAGTAAATTCACGATTTGCCCTTTCTATATCCTGTATATTT
TCTTTAAAAGTAAGAGTTAAAAAGGTACTTTTATCATCATAATTACAATCAATTATCCTTTTTATTTCAA
ATCGCTTGTCCTGGTAATATGCTTTCCTTCGTTGCATACTTTCAGCTTTTTCAATGCTACTTAATTCTTC
AAAATCTCTTCTTTTTCTTCCTGGTCTTCTTTTAAAGTCAAAAGCAGTTAAAGCATCAATATTGAAAATG
TATTCAGTTATATTTTTTGATTTTATTTCTTTAGTGTTATAAAATTTCAACTCAATAAATTCCCCCTTTA
TTAATCTGCATAATCTTTTTTATAATGTCCTTTACAACCTAATATTCTTAATCTATCATTTTTTAAGTCA
TAAATTAGTCTATGTTCATCACTTATTCTTCTGCTATAAATAGCCCTATTTTTAAAATGTTTTAATCTCT
CAGGCTTACCAGTACCGCGGCCGCTCCAGTAATGACCTCAGAACTCCATCTGGATTTGTTCAGAACGCTC
GGTTGCCGCCGGGCGTTTTTTATTGGTGAGAATCCAAGCACTAGTCATAAAAATAAGAAGCCTGCATTTG
CAGGCTTCTTATTTTTATGGTACCTTAAGACCCACTTTCACATTTAAGTTGTTTTTCTAATCCGCATATG
ATCAATTCAAGGCCGAATAAGAAGGCTGGCTCTGCACCTTGGTGATCAAATAATTCGATAGCTTGTCGTA
ATAATGGCGGCATACTATCAGTAGTAGGTGTTTCCCTTTCTTCTTTAGCGACTTGATGCTCTTGATCTTC
CAATACGCAACCTAAAGTAAAATGCCCCACAGCGCTGAGTGCATATAATGCATTCTCTAGTGAAAAACCT
TGTTGGCATAAAAAGGCTAATTGATTTTCGAGAGTTTCATACTGTTTTTCTGTAGGCCGTGTACCTAAAT
GTACTTTTGCTCCATCGCGATGACTTAGTAAAGCACATCTAAAACTTTTAGCGTTATTACGTAAAAAATC
TTGCCAGCTTTCCCCTTCTAAAGGGCAAAAGTGAGTATGGTGCCTATCTAACATCTCAATGGCTAAGGCG
TCGAGCAAAGC
Features (pLannotate 1.2.2; 7 found; start..end, strand, type, name):
    257..275     +  protein_bind   tet operator: bacterial operator O1 for the tetR and tetA genes tetracycline repressor TetR
    506..1094    +  rep_origin     ori: high-copy-number ColE1/pMB1/pBR322/pUC origin of replication
   1236..1856    -  CDS            catP: CAT2_CLOPF - Protein inferred from homology: Swiss-Prot protein existence level 3. This enzyme is an effector of chloramphenicol resistance in bacteria. From Clostridium perfringens.
   2395..2649    -  ncRNA          ARRPOF: Accession: RF02933 - ARRPOF RNA
   3802..3936    -  CDS            yoeB (fragment): YOEB_ECOLI - Experimental evidence at protein level: Swiss-Prot protein existence level 1. Also shown in vitro to be a translation initiation blocker. Binds to the 70S ribosome and 50S ribosomal subunit; binding is inhibited by hygromycin A and tetracycline, both of which bind to the 30S subunit in the A site. Thus YoeB is located at the interface between 50S and 30S ribosomes and interacts with the A site where it cleaves mRNA, blocking translation initiation. From Escherichia coli (strain K12).
   3979..4013    +  terminator     lambda t0 terminator: minimal transcription terminator from phage lambda (Scholtissek and Grosse, 1987)
   4085..147     -  CDS            TetR (across the origin): tetracycline repressor TetR; tetR from transposon Tn10; TetR binds to the tetracycline operator tetO to inhibit transcription. This inhibition can be relieved by adding tetracycline or doxycycline.
