[The description below was written by a language model from this plasmid's Addgene catalogue record and pLannotate feature annotations shown in this document.]
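Description:
pVoPo-03 is an empty bacterial expression backbone derived from pVoPo-00 and intended as the basis of an inducible expression system in Fusobacterium nucleatum. It is propagated in E. coli through a high-copy ColE1/pUC-type origin and selected with chloramphenicol. Resistance comes from catP, a chloramphenicol acetyltransferase gene of Clostridium perfringens origin. The catalogue lists the backbone as 3,600 bp, whereas the sequenced record is 4,561 nt. The difference may reflect the regulatory module added to pVoPo-00, although the record does not say so explicitly.

The inducible control is tetracycline-based. A Tn10 TetR repressor gene, which spans the sequence origin on the reverse strand, lies next to a tet operator on the forward strand. TetR bound to the operator blocks transcription, and adding a tetracycline-class inducer releases it. The annotation does not name the promoter under tetO control or the cloning site, and no insert is present. A minimal lambda t0 terminator lies in the short interval between the yoeB-like fragment and the 3′ end of the reverse-strand tetR gene, and probably insulates neighbouring transcription units.

The remaining automated hits cover a region with no stated function: an ARRPOF-family noncoding RNA match and a short fragment resembling the E. coli toxin gene yoeB. These may belong to the sequences that support maintenance in Fusobacterium, but no fusobacterial replicon is annotated, so that reading is tentative. The plasmid is used by cloning a gene or RNA of interest downstream of the regulated promoter for titratable expression in F. nucleatum.
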