Addgene plasmid #187838: pVoPo-03
Purpose: (Empty Backbone) Backbone for inducible expression system in Fusobacterium nucleatum
Depositing lab: Jörg Vogel. Depositing organization: Helmholtz-Zentrum fuer Infektionsforschung (HZI). Publication: Expanding the genetic toolkit helps dissect a global stress response in the early-branching species Fusobacterium nucleatum. Ponath F, Zhu Y, Cosi V, Vogel J. Proc Natl Acad Sci U S A. 2022 Oct 4;119(40):e2201460119. doi: 10.1073/pnas.2201460119. Epub 2022 Sep 26. PubMed 36161895.
Backbone
  Vector backbone: pVoPo-00
  Backbone size (bp): 3600
  Vector type: Bacterial Expression
Growth in bacteria
  Bacterial resistance: Chloramphenicol, 25 μg/mL
  Growth temperature: 37°C
  Growth strain: DH5alpha
  Copy number: Unknown
Terms and licenses: Academic/Nonprofit Terms; Industry Terms: Not Available to Industry
How to cite: pVoPo-03 was a gift from Jörg Vogel (Addgene plasmid # 187838 ; http://n2t.net/addgene:187838 ; RRID:Addgene_187838)
